Addgene plasmid #154477: pEPYC0CM0071
Purpose: Phytobricks Level 0 part
Depositing lab: Nicola Patron. Depositing organization: Earlham Institute. Publication: Rational design of minimal synthetic promoters for plants. Cai YM, Kallam K, Tidd H, Gendarini G, Salzman A, Patron NJ. Nucleic Acids Res. 2020 Aug 28. pii: 5897334. doi: 10.1093/nar/gkaa682. PubMed 32856047.
Backbone
  Vector backbone: pUAP1
  Vector type: Synthetic Biology
Growth in bacteria
  Bacterial resistance: Chloramphenicol, 25 μg/mL
  Growth temperature: 37°C
  Growth strain: NEB Stable
  Copy number: High Copy
Gene/Insert
  Gene/Insert name: 35s (Cauliflower Mosaic Virus)
  Species: Synthetic
  Cloning method: Restriction Enzyme; 5′ cloning site BpiI (destroyed during cloning); 3′ cloning site BpiI (destroyed during cloning)
Terms and licenses: Academic/Nonprofit Terms; Industry Terms: Not Available to Industry
Depositor comments: Please visit https://www.biorxiv.org/content/10.1101/2020.05.14.095406v1 for bioRxiv preprint.
How to cite: pEPYC0CM0071 was a gift from Nicola Patron (Addgene plasmid # 154477 ; http://n2t.net/addgene:154477 ; RRID:Addgene_154477)
