[The description below was written by a language model from this plasmid's Addgene catalogue record and the feature table of its GenBank file.]
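Description:
pEPYC0CM0071 is a small (about 2.5 kb) Level 0 Phytobrick part plasmid for modular plant synthetic biology, built in the pUAP1 universal acceptor backbone. It is maintained in E. coli through a high-copy ColE1/pUC-type origin of replication and selected with chloramphenicol via the cat gene (chloramphenicol acetyltransferase), whose annotation spans the numbering origin of the circular map. It has no plant selection marker, T-DNA borders or other plant delivery elements, so it serves as a storage and donor plasmid for a single standardised DNA part rather than as an expression vector.

The payload is the cauliflower mosaic virus 35S promoter, a strong constitutive promoter widely used to drive transgene expression in plants, annotated as a roughly 350 bp element. It was inserted using BpiI, a Type IIS enzyme, and both cloning sites were destroyed in the process, as is usual when a part is domesticated into a universal acceptor. The part sits between a putative bacterial terminator upstream and a his operon terminator downstream, with a lambda t0 terminator located near the resistance gene; these insulate the insert from read-through transcription from the backbone in bacteria. The record does not specify the flanking assembly overhangs or exactly which promoter sub-position in the Phytobrick syntax the part occupies.

Level 0 parts of this kind are generally combined with other standard parts, such as untranslated regions, coding sequences and terminators, by Golden Gate-type assembly into complete plant transcription units. This plasmid was deposited with a study on the rational design of minimal synthetic plant promoters, although its specific role in that work is not stated.
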