LOCUS       Exported 2487 bp ds-DNA circular SYN 13-MAY-2021
DEFINITION  Phytobricks Level 0 part.
ACCESSION   .
VERSION     .
KEYWORDS    pEPYC0CM0071
SOURCE      synthetic DNA construct
  ORGANISM  synthetic DNA construct
REFERENCE   1 (bases 1 to 2487)
  AUTHORS   Cai YM, Kallam K, Tidd H, Gendarini G, Salzman A, Patron NJ
  TITLE     Rational design of minimal synthetic promoters for plants.
  JOURNAL   Nucleic Acids Res. 2020 Aug 28. pii: 5897334. doi:
            10.1093/nar/gkaa682.
  PUBMED    32856047
REFERENCE   2 (bases 1 to 2487)
  AUTHORS   .
  TITLE     Direct Submission
  JOURNAL   Exported May 13, 2021 from SnapGene Server 1.1.58
            http://www.snapgene.com
FEATURES             Location/Qualifiers
     source          1..2487
                     /organism="synthetic DNA construct"
                     /mol_type="other DNA"
     primer_bind     474..493
                     /label=CAT-R
                     /note="Chloramphenicol resistance gene, reverse primer"
     primer_bind     721..739
                     /label=pBRforEco
                     /note="pBR322 vectors, upsteam of EcoRI site, forward
                     primer"
     terminator      743..786
                     /label=bacterial terminator
                     /note="putative bacterial transcription terminator"
     promoter        883..1228
                     /label=CaMV 35S promoter
                     /note="strong constitutive promoter from cauliflower mosaic
                     virus"
     primer_bind     1171..1191
                     /label=35S promoter
                     /note="CaMV 35S promoter, forward primer"
     terminator      1249..1306
                     /label=his operon terminator
                     /note="This putative transcriptin terminator from the E.
                     coli his operon has a 2-bp deletion introduced during
                     synthesis. Its efficiency has not been determined."
     primer_bind     complement(1330..1347)
                     /label=L4440
                     /note="L4440 vector, forward primer"
     rep_origin      complement(1501..2089)
                     /direction=LEFT
                     /label=ori
                     /note="high-copy-number ColE1/pMB1/pBR322/pUC origin of
                     replication"
     primer_bind     complement(1581..1600)
                     /label=pBR322ori-F
                     /note="pBR322 origin, forward primer"
     terminator      2272..2366
                     /label=lambda t0 terminator
                     /note="transcription terminator from phage lambda"
     CDS             complement(2387..559)
                     /codon_start=1
                     /gene="cat"
                     /product="chloramphenicol acetyltransferase"
                     /label=CmR
                     /note="confers resistance to chloramphenicol"
                     /translation="MEKKITGYTTVDISQWHRKEHFEAFQSVAQCTYNQTVQLDITAFL
                     KTVKKNKHKFYPAFIHILARLMNAHPEFRMAMKDGELVIWDSVHPCYTVFHEQTETFSS
                     LWSEYHDDFRQFLHIYSQDVACYGENLAYFPKGFIENMFFVSANPWVSFTSFDLNVANM
                     DNFFAPVFTMGKYYTQGDKVLMPLAIQVHHAVCDGFHVGRMLNELQQYCDEWQGGA"
ORIGIN
        1 gcggcatcag caccttgtcg ccttgcgtat aatatttgcc catggtgaaa acgggggcga
       61 agaagttgtc catattggcc acgtttaaat caaaactggt gaaactcacc cagggattgg
      121 ctgagacgaa aaacatattc tcaataaacc ctttagggaa ataggccagg ttttcaccgt
      181 aacacgccac atcttgcgaa tatatgtgta gaaactgccg gaaatcgtcg tggtattcac
      241 tccagagcga tgaaaacgtt tcagtttgct catggaaaac ggtgtaacaa gggtgaacac
      301 tatcccatat caccagctca ccgtctttca ttgccatacg aaattccgga tgagcattca
      361 tcaggcgggc aagaatgtga ataaaggccg gataaaactt gtgcttattt ttctttacgg
      421 tctttaaaaa ggccgtaata tccagctgaa cggtctggtt ataggtacat tgagcaactg
      481 actgaaatgc ctcaaaatgt tctttacgat gccattggga tatatcaacg gtggtatatc
      541 cagtgatttt tttctccatt ttagcttcct tagctcctga aaatctcgat aactcaaaaa
      601 atacgcccgg tagtgatctt atttcattat ggtgaaagtt ggaacctctt acgtgcccga
      661 tcaactcgag tgccacctga cgtctaagaa accattatta tcatgacatt aacctataaa
      721 aataggcgta tcacgaggca gaatttcaga taaaaaaaat ccttagcttt cgctaaggat
      781 gatttctgga attcggtctc aggaggtcaa catggtggag cacgacactc tggtctactc
      841 caaaaatgtc aaagatacag tctcagaaga tcaaagggct attgagactt ttcaacaaag
      901 gataatttcg ggaaacctcc tcggattcca ttgcccagct atctgtcact tcatcgaaag
      961 gacagtagaa aaggaaggtg gctcctacaa atgccatcat tgcgataaag gaaaggctat
     1021 cattcaagat ctctctgccg acagtggtcc caaagatgga cccccaccca cgaggagcat
     1081 cgtggaaaaa gaagaggttc caaccacgtc tacaaagcaa gtggattgat gtgacatctc
     1141 cactgacgta agggatgacg cacaatccca ctatccttcg caagaccctt cctctatata
     1201 aggaagttca tttcatttgg agaggacacg ctactcgaga ccctgcagtc cggcaaaaaa
     1261 gggcaaggtg tcaccaccct gccctttttc tttaaaaccg aaaagattac ttcgcgttat
     1321 gcaggcttcc tcgctcactg actcgctgcg ctcggtcgtt cggctgcggc gagcggtatc
     1381 agctcactca aaggcggtaa tacggttatc cacagaatca ggggataacg caggaaagaa
     1441 catgtgagca aaaggccagc aaaaggccag gaaccgtaaa aaggccgcgt tgctggcgtt
     1501 tttccacagg ctccgccccc ctgacgagca tcacaaaaat cgacgctcaa gtcagaggtg
     1561 gcgaaacccg acaggactat aaagatacca ggcgtttccc cctggaagct ccctcgtgcg
     1621 ctctcctgtt ccgaccctgc cgcttaccgg atacctgtcc gcctttctcc cttcgggaag
     1681 cgtggcgctt tctcatagct cacgctgtag gtatctcagt tcggtgtagg tcgttcgctc
     1741 caagctgggc tgtgtgcacg aaccccccgt tcagcccgac cgctgcgcct tatccggtaa
     1801 ctatcgtctt gagtccaacc cggtaagaca cgacttatcg ccactggcag cagccactgg
     1861 taacaggatt agcagagcga ggtatgtagg cggtgctaca gagttcttga agtggtggcc
     1921 taactacggc tacactagaa gaacagtatt tggtatctgc gctctgctga agccagttac
     1981 cttcggaaaa agagttggta gctcttgatc cggcaaacaa accaccgctg gtagcggtgg
     2041 tttttttgtt tgcaagcagc agattacgcg cagaaaaaaa ggatctcaag aagatccttt
     2101 gatcttttct acggggtctg acgctcagtg gaacgaaaac tcacgttaag ggattttggt
     2161 catgagatta tcaaaaagga tcttcaccta gatcctttta aattaaaaat gaagttttaa
     2221 atcaatctaa agtatatatg agtaaacttg gtctgacagc tcgaggcttg gattctcacc
     2281 aataaaaaac gcccggcggc aaccgagcgt tctgaacaaa tccagatgga gttctgaggt
     2341 cattactgga tctatcaaca ggagtccaag cgagctcgat atcaaattac gccccgccct
     2401 gccactcatc gcagtactgt tgtaattcat taagcattct gccgacatgg aagccatcac
     2461 aaacggcatg atgaacctga atcgcca
//
